Addgene plasmid #149462: pKCiR5
Purpose: Broad-Host range expression vector, RK2 and pUC origin, CinR(AM) activator, PCin promoter, mRFP, Gentamicin Resistance Marker.
Depositing lab: Christopher Reisch. Depositing organization: University of Florida. Publication: A plasmid toolbox for controlled gene expression across the Proteobacteria. Schuster LA, Reisch CR. Nucleic Acids Res. 2021 Jun 14. pii: 6298615. doi: 10.1093/nar/gkab496. PubMed 34125913.
Backbone
  Vector backbone: Unspecified
  Vector type: Bacterial Expression, Synthetic Biology
Growth in bacteria
  Bacterial resistance: Gentamicin, 10 μg/mL
  Growth temperature: 37°C
  Growth strain: DH5alpha
  Copy number: High Copy
Gene/Insert
  Gene/Insert name: CinR(AM)-mRFP
  Species: Synthetic
  Promoter: PCin
  Cloning method: Ligation Independent Cloning
Resource information
  A portion of this plasmid was derived from a plasmid made by: sAJM.1506 was received from Addgene from a deposit by Christopher Voight (Addgene plasmid # 108254)
Terms and licenses: Academic/Nonprofit Terms; Industry Terms: Not Available to Industry
How to cite: pKCiR5 was a gift from Christopher Reisch (Addgene plasmid # 149462 ; http://n2t.net/addgene:149462 ; RRID:Addgene_149462)
