[The description below was written by a language model from this plasmid's Addgene catalogue record and pLannotate feature annotations shown in this document.]
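Description:
pKCiR5 is a 7.4 kb broad-host-range bacterial expression vector from a plasmid toolbox built for controlled gene expression across the Proteobacteria. It carries two replication systems. The first is the RK2 (IncP) replicon, made up of oriV and the trfA gene, whose product binds and activates oriV; this allows maintenance in diverse Gram-negative hosts. The second is a pUC-type ColE1 origin that gives high copy number in E. coli cloning strains. An IncP oriT together with traJ (and a remnant of traI) should allow conjugative mobilisation when the remaining transfer functions are supplied in trans by a helper. Selection is by gentamicin, through the aacC1 acetyltransferase gene downstream of a class 1 integron Pc promoter.

The payload is an inducible reporter module listed as CinR(AM)-mRFP. According to the catalogue entry, the CinR(AM) transcriptional activator drives the PCin promoter, which controls mRFP1. Part of the module was derived from an earlier engineered sensor strain. CinR is generally known as a LuxR-family regulator that responds to an acyl-homoserine lactone signal, although the record does not name the inducer. Neither CinR nor PCin was annotated in the automated feature table, but the unannotated stretch upstream of the reporter, next to a partial lacI promoter match, is a plausible location for them. An sTRSV hammerhead ribozyme sits just upstream of mRFP1 and probably acts as an insulator, cleaving the 5′ leader so that expression is less dependent on promoter context. The short tetR, bla, CmR, lacZα, lacI and M13 ori matches are fragments and look like non-functional leftovers from assembly. The red fluorescent output makes the plasmid suited to characterising Cin-system induction in different hosts, and mRFP1 could presumably be replaced by a gene of interest.
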