Features (pLannotate 1.2.2; 18 found; start..end, strand, type, name):
     77..229     -  CDS            tetR (fragment): TETR1_ECOLX - Experimental evidence at protein level: Swiss-Prot protein existence level 1. TetR is the repressor of the tetracycline resistance element; its N-terminal region forms a helix-turn-helix structure and binds DNA. Binding of tetracycline to TetR reduces the repressor affinity for the tetracycline resistance gene (tetA) promoter operator sites. From Escherichia coli.
    249..1397    -  CDS            trfA: trans-acting replication protein that binds to and activates oriV
   1527..1631    -  CDS            traI (fragment): TRAI6_ECOLX - Experimental evidence at protein level: Swiss-Prot protein existence level 1. The initiation process of transfer DNA synthesis requires the interaction of at least three plasmid-specific components (TraH, I, and J) at the transfer origin resulting in the assembly of a specialised nucleoprotein complex - the relaxosome. Site- and strand-specific cleavage at the transfer origin is dependent on TraI and TraJ. From Escherichia coli.
   1669..2040    -  CDS            traJ: oriT-recognizing protein; traJ
   2073..2182    -  oriT           oriT: incP origin of transfer
   2335..2966    +  rep_origin     oriV: incP origin of replication
   3044..3257    +  CDS            bla(M) (fragment): β-lactamase lacking the signal sequence; bla(M); allows cytosolic expression of β-lactamase
   3429..4017    +  rep_origin     ori: high-copy-number ColE1/pMB1/pBR322/pUC origin of replication
   4101..4132    -  CDS            CmR (fragment): chloramphenicol acetyltransferase confers resistance to chloramphenicol
   4132..4209    +  rep_origin     M13 ori (fragment): M13 bacteriophage origin of replication; arrow indicates direction of (+) strand synthesis
   4213..4368    -  CDS            lacZα (fragment): LacZα fragment of β-galactosidase; lacZ fragment
   5161..5206    -  promoter       lacI promoter (fragment): lacI
   5515..5564    +  misc_RNA       sTRSV HHRz: hammerhead ribozyme from the tobacco ringspot virus satellite RNA (Khvorova et al., 2003)
   5627..6301    +  CDS            mRFP1: mRFP1 is a basic (constitutively fluorescent) red fluorescent protein published in 2002, derived from Discosoma sp.. It is reported to be a somewhat slowly-maturing monomer with low acid sensitivity.
   6332..6416    -  CDS            lacI (fragment): lac repressor; lacI; The lac repressor binds to the lac operator to inhibit transcription in E. coli. This inhibition can be relieved by adding lactose or isopropyl-β-D-thiogalactopyranoside (IPTG).
   6427..6543    -  CDS            CmR (fragment): chloramphenicol acetyltransferase; cat; confers resistance to chloramphenicol
   6581..6609    +  promoter       Pc promoter: intI1 (promoter lies within the coding sequence); class 1 integron promoter
   6798..7331    +  CDS            GmR: gentamycin acetyltransferase; aacC1; confers resistance to gentamycin
>Addgene plasmid #149462 | pKCiR5 | addgene full sequence | sequence record 311916 | Addgene NGS Result
GGTGGCACTTTTCGGGGATCGTGGAAACGATAGGCCTATGCCATGCGGGTCAAGGCGACTTCCGGCAAGC
TATACGCGCCCTAGAATTGTCAATTTTAATCCTCTGTTTATCGGCAGTTCGTAGAGCGCGCCGTGCGTCC
CGAGCGATACTGAGCGAAGCAAGTGCGTCGAGCAGTGCCCGCTTGTTCCTGAAATGCCAGTAAAGCGCTG
GCTGCTGAACCCCCAGCCGGAACTGACCCCACAAGGCCCTAGCGTTTGCAATGCACCAGGTCATCATTGA
CCCAGGCGTGTTCCACCAGGCCGCTGCCTCGCAACTCTTCGCAGGCTTCGCCGACCTGCTCGCGCCACTT
CTTCACGCGGGTGGAATCCGATCCGCACATGAGGCGGAAGGTTTCCAGCTTGAGCGGGTACGGCTCCCGG
TGCGAGCTGAAATAGTCGAACATCCGTCGGGCCGTCGGCGACAGCTTGCGGTACTTCTCCCATATGAATT
TCGTGTAGTGGTCGCCAGCAAACAGCACGACGATTTCCTCGTCGATCAGGACCTGGCAACGGGACGTTTT
CTTGCCACGGTCCAGGACGCGGAAGCGGTGCAGCAGCGACACCGATTCCAGGTGCCCAACGCGGTCGGAC
GTGAAGCCCATCGCCGTCGCCTGTAGGCGCGACAGGCATTCCTCGGCCTTCGTGTAATACCGGCCATTGA
TCGACCAGCCCAGGTCCTGGCAAAGCTCGTAGAACGTGAAGGTGATCGGCTCGCCGATAGGGGTGCGCTT
CGCGTACTCCAACACCTGCTGCCACACCAGTTCGTCATCGTCGGCCCGCAGCTCGACGCCGGTGTAGGTG
ATCTTCACGTCCTTGTTGACGTGGAAAATGACCTTGTTTTGCAGCGCCTCGCGCGGGATTTTCTTGTTGC
GCGTGGTGAACAGGGCAGAGCGGGCCGTGTCGTTTGGCATCGCTCGCATCGTGTCCGGCCACGGCGCAAT
ATCGAACAAGGAAAGCTGCATTTCCTTGATCTGCTGCTTCGTGTGTTTCAGCAACGCGGCCTGCTTGGCC
TCGCTGACCTGTTTTGCCAGGTCCTCGCCGGCGGTTTTTCGCTTCTTGGTCGTCATAGTTCCTCGCGTGT
CGATGGTCATCGACTTCGCCAAACCTGCCGCCTCCTGTTCGAGACGACGCGAACGCTCCACGGCGGCCGA
TGGCGCGGGCAGGGCAGGGGGAGCCAGTTGCACGCTGTCGCGCTCGATCTTGGCCGTAGCTTGCTGGACC
ATCGAGCCGACGGACTGGAAGGTTTCGCGGGGCGCACGCATGACGGTGCGGCTTGCGATGGTTTCGGCAT
CCTCGGCGGAAAACCCCGCGTCGATCAGTTCTTGCCTGTATGCCTTCCGGTCAAACGTCCGATTCATTCA
CCCTCCTTGCGGGATTGCCCCGACTCACGCCGGGGCAATGTGCCCTTATTCCTGATTTGACCCGCCTGGT
GCCTTGGTGTCCAGATAATCCACCTTATCGGCAATGAAGTCGGTCCCGTAGACCGTCTGGCCGTCCTTCT
CGTACTTGGTATTCCGAATCTTGCCCTGCACGAATACCAGCTCCGCGAAGTCGCTCTTCTTGATGGAGCG
CATGGGGACGTGCTTGGCAATCACGCGCACCCCCCGGCCGTTTTAGCGGCTAAAAAAGTCATGGCTCTGC
CCTCGGGCGGACCACGCCCATCATGACCTTGCCAAGCTCGTCCTGCTTCTCTTCGATCTTCGCCAGCAGG
GCGAGGATCGTGGCATCACCGAACCGCGCCGTGCGCGGGTCGTCGGTGAGCCAGAGTTTCAGCAGGCCGC
CCAGGCGGCCCAGGTCGCCATTGATGCGGGCCAGCTCGCGGACGTGCTCATAGTCCACGACGCCCGTGAT
TTTGTAGCCCTGGCCGACGGCCAGCAGGTAGGCCTACAGGCTCATGCCGGCCGCCGCCGCCTTTTCCTCA
ATCGCTCTTCGTTCGTCTGGAAGGCAGTACACCTTGATAGGTGGGCTGCCCTTCCTGGTTGGCTTGGTTT
CATCAGCCATCCGCTTGCCCTCATCTGTTACGCCGGCGGTAGCCGGCCAGCCTCGCAGAGCAGGATTCCC
GTTGAGCACCGCCAGGTGCGAATAAGGGACAGTGAAGAAGGAACACCCGCTCGCGGGTGGGCCTACTTCA
CCTATCCTGCCCGGCTGACGCCGTTGGATACACCAAGGAAAGTCTACACGAACCCTTTGGCAAAATCCTG
TATATCGTGCGAAAAAGGATGGATATACCGAAAAAATCGCTATAATGACCCCGAAGCAGGGTTATGCAGC
GGAAAAGATCCGTCGACCCTTTCCGACGCTCACCGGGCTGGTTGCCCTCGCCGCTGGGCTGGCGGCCGTC
TATGGCCCTGCAAACGCGCCAGAAACGCCGTCGAAGCCGTGTGCGAGACACCGCGGCCGCCGGCGTTGTG
GATACCTCGCGGAAAACTTGGCCCTCACTGACAGATGAGGGGCGGACGTTGACACTTGAGGGGCCGACTC
ACCCGGCGCGGCGTTGACAGATGAGGGGCAGGCTCGATTTCGGCCGGCGACGTGGAGCTGGCCAGCCTCG
CAAATCGGCGAAAACGCCTGATTTTACGCGAGTTTCCCACAGATGATGTGGACAAGCCTGGGGATAAGTG
CCCTGCGGTATTGACACTTGAGGGGCGCGACTACTGACAGATGAGGGGCGCGATCCTTGACACTTGAGGG
GCAGAGTGCTGACAGATGAGGGGCGCACCTATTGACATTTGAGGGGCTGTCCACAGGCAGAAAATCCAGC
ATTTGCAAGGGTTTCCGCCCGTTTTTCGGCCACCGCTAACCTGTCTTTTAACCTGCTTTTAAACCAATAT
TTATAAACCTTGTTTTTAACCAGGGCTGCGCCCTGTGCGCGTGACCGCGCACGCCGAAGGGGGGTGCCCC
CCCTTCTCGAACCCTCCCGGCCCGCTAACGCGGGCCTCCCATCCCCCCAGGGGCTGCGCCCCTCGGCCGC
GAACGGCCTCACCCCAAAAATGGCAGCCAAGCTGACCACTTCTGCGCTCGGCCCTTCCGGCTGGCTGGTT
TATTGCTGATAAATCTGGAGCCGGTGAGCGTGGGTCTCGCGGTATCATTGCAGCACTGGGGCCAGATGGT
AAGCCCTCCCGTATCGTAGTTATCTACACGACGGGGAGTCAGGCAACTATGGATGAACGAAATAGACAGA
TCGCTGAGATAGGTGCCTCACTGATTAAGCATTGGTAACTGTCAGACCAAGTTTACTCATATATACTTTA
GATTGATTTAAAACTTCATTTTTAATTTAAAAGGATCTAGGTGAAGATCCTTTTTGATAATCTCATGACC
AAAATCCCTTAACGTGAGTTTTCGTTCCACTGAGCGTCAGACCCCGTAGAAAAGATCAAAGGATCTTCTT
GAGATCCTTTTTTTCTGCGCGTAATCTGCTGCTTGCAAACAAAAAAACCACCGCTACCAGCGGTGGTTTG
TTTGCCGGATCAAGAGCTACCAACTCTTTTTCCGAAGGTAACTGGCTTCAGCAGAGCGCAGATACCAAAT
ACTGTTCTTCTAGTGTAGCCGTAGTTAGGCCACCACTTCAAGAACTCTGTAGCACCGCCTACATACCTCG
CTCTGCTAATCCTGTTACCAGTGGCTGCTGCCAGTGGCGATAAGTCGTGTCTTACCGGGTTGGACTCAAG
ACGATAGTTACCGGATAAGGCGCAGCGGTCGGGCTGAACGGGGGGTTCGTGCACACAGCCCAGCTTGGAG
CGAACGACCTACACCGAACTGAGATACCTACAGCGTGAGCTATGAGAAAGCGCCACGCTTCCCGAAGGGA
GAAAGGCGGACAGGTATCCGGTAAGCGGCAGGGTCGGAACAGGAGAGCGCACGAGGGAGCTTCCAGGGGG
AAACGCCTGGTATCTTTATAGTCCTGTCGGGTTTCGCCACCTCTGACTTGAGCGTCGATTTTTGTGATGC
TCGTCAGGGGGGCGGAGCCTATGGAAAAACGCCAGCAACGCGGCCTTTTTACGGTTCCTGGCCTTTTGCT
GGCCTTTTCGTTTAAGGGCACCAATAACTGCCTTAAAAAAATTACGCCCCGCCCTGCCACTCATCGCAGT
ACGGCCTATTGGTTAAAAAATGAGCTGATTTAACAAAAATTTAACGCGAATTTTAACAAAATATTAACGC
TTACAATTTCCATTCGCCATTCAGGCTGCGCAACTGTTGGGAAGGGCGATCGGTGCGGGCCTCTTCGCTA
TTACGCCAGCTGGCGAAAGGGGGATGTGCTGCAAGGCGATTAAGTTGGGTAACGCCAGGGTTTTCCCAGT
CACGACGTTGTAAAACGACGGCCAGTGACTATTACCAATTACGTCGCGTCATGCGGATCCTATAGGGATT
GATGATGCGCAATTGAACAGCCCGCGACGCGGCGGCCGAGATCGTGGTGCAGCCGAGCCTGAAGCGGGCG
GTTTTCAGGTAATCGCGTGTGGTATGCTCTGATATGCCCAGGATGACCGAAATATCCTTGTAATCCTTGC
CGAGGGCGGTCCAGTGCAGACACTCGATCTCGCGCGGCGACAATGCCGGCACCGGATCGTTTTCGCCATG
CAGCTCATATACGGCCTTGCGGTGGATCAGATGGGCGATCTCGATCCACTCATTGCGGCAGCGGCGCACG
AGCTCGGTCCATTCGTCGGCCGGTATATGGGCATTCAGCGACAGCAGGGCGCGGCGCTGCGCCTTGTCGG
CGACGGGGATGGAGTAGCCATTGTCATCGATGCCGTGTTTCTGGGCGTCGACCAGCATGGCATAGGCCTC
CGGCGTCGGTTCGACCTCGCTCCAGTCGAAGGGCAGCTGGCGTTCGAAGCCCTGCTTGATGATCGGATCG
ACCTTCACATAGCAGTTGAGGAGGTAACGGGAAACCCAGGCATCCGGATAGGTGGTGCGCACGAAGGGCG
AATCGATCTTGCTCGCGATTGTCTGGGCGAGATGGTAGGTGACGAAATCGAGGTTATATTCCGCCTGGAG
AATACGGATGGCGGCATCCACGTTGGCCGCCGCTTTGATCTGTTCGAACGCGGACTCGAACTTTTCGCTA
TAGGTATTCTCAATCATTCGCCGTTCTCCGTTGACGGGCGTCTCGGACCTGGGCGCTATCATGCCATACC
GCGAAAGGTTTTGCGCCATTCGATGGCGCGCCGCCCAATTATTGAAGGCCTCCCTAACGGGGGGCCTTTT
TTTGTTTCTGGTCTCCCGCTTAACGATCGTTGGCTGCCCTTTGTGCGTCCAAACGGACGCACGGCGCTCT
AAAGCGGGTCGCGATCTTTCAGATTCGCTCCTCGCGCTTTCAGTCTTTGTTTTGGCGCATGTCGTTATCG
CAAAACCGCTGCACACTTTTGCGCGACATGCTCTGATCCCCCTCATCTGGGGGGGCCTATCTGAGGGAAT
TTCCGATCCGGCTCGCCTGAACCATTCTGCTTTCCACGAACTTGAAAACGCTAGCTGTCACCGGATGTGC
TTTCCGGTCTGATGAGTCCGTGAGGACGAAACAGCCTCTACAAATAATTTTGTTTAAGAACTGGGAAGAG
CGCAGATTAAAGAGGAGAAATACTAGATGGCTTCCTCCGAAGACGTTATCAAAGAGTTCATGCGTTTCAA
AGTTCGTATGGAAGGTTCCGTTAACGGTCACGAGTTCGAAATCGAAGGTGAAGGTGAAGGTCGTCCGTAC
GAAGGTACCCAGACCGCTAAACTGAAAGTTACCAAAGGTGGTCCGCTGCCGTTCGCTTGGGACATCCTGT
CCCCGCAGTTCCAGTACGGTTCCAAAGCTTACGTTAAACACCCGGCTGACATCCCGGACTACCTGAAACT
GTCCTTCCCGGAAGGTTTCAAATGGGAACGTGTTATGAACTTCGAAGACGGTGGTGTTGTTACCGTTACC
CAGGACTCCTCCCTGCAAGACGGTGAGTTCATCTACAAAGTTAAACTGCGTGGTACCAACTTCCCGTCCG
ACGGTCCGGTTATGCAGAAAAAAACCATGGGTTGGGAAGCTTCCACCGAACGTATGTACCCGGAAGACGG
TGCTCTGAAAGGTGAAATCAAAATGCGTCTGAAACTGAAAGACGGTGGTCACTACGACGCTGAAGTTAAA
ACCACCTACATGGCTAAAAAACCGGTTCAGCTGCCGGGTGCTTACAAAACCGACATCAAACTGGACATCA
CCTCCCACAACGAAGACTACACCATCGTTGAACAGTACGAACGTGCTGAAGGTCGTCACTCCACCGGTGC
TTAATAACGCTGATAGTGCTAGTGTAGATCGCGCTTTCCAGTCGGGAAACCTGTCGTGCCAGCTGCATTA
ATGAATCGGCCAACGCGCGGGGAGAGGCGGTTTGCGTATTGGGCGCATGCATAAAAACTGTTGTAATTCA
TTAAGCATTCTGCCGACATGGAAGCCATCACAAACGGCATGATGAACCTGAATCGCCAGCGGCATCAGCA
CCTTGTCGCCTTGCGTATAATATTTGCCCATGGACGCACACCGTGGAAACGGATGAAGGCACGAACCCAG
TTGACATAAGCCTGTTCGGTTCGTAAACTGTAATGCAAGTAGCGTATGCGCTCACGCAACTGGTCCAGAA
CCTTGACCGAACGCAGCGGTGGTAACGGCGCAGTGGCGGTTTTCATGGCTTGTTATGACTGTTTTTTTGT
ACAGTCTATGCCTCGGGCATCCAAGCAGCAAGCGCGTTACGCCGTGGGTCGATGTTTGATGTTATGGAGC
AGCAACGATGTTACGCAGCAGCAACGATGTTACGCAGCAGGGCAGTCGCCCTAAAACAAAGTTAGGTGGC
TCAAGTATGGGCATCATTCGCACATGTAGGCTCGGCCCTGACCAAGTCAAATCCATGCGGGCTGCTCTTG
ATCTTTTCGGTCGTGAGTTCGGAGACGTAGCCACCTACTCCCAACATCAGCCGGACTCCGATTACCTCGG
GAACTTGCTCCGTAGTAAGACATTCATCGCGCTTGCTGCCTTCGACCAAGAAGCGGTTGTTGGCGCTCTC
GCGGCTTACGTTCTGCCCAAGTTTGAGCAGCCGCGTAGTGAGATCTATATCTATGATCTCGCAGTCTCCG
GAGAGCACCGGAGGCAGGGCATTGCCACCGCGCTCATCAATCTCCTCAAGCATGAGGCCAACGCGCTTGG
TGCTTATGTGATCTACGTGCAAGCAGATTACGGTGACGATCCCGCAGTGGCTCTCTATACAAAGTTGGGC
ATACGGGAAGAAGTGATGCACTTTGATATCGACCCAAGTACCGCCACCTAACAATTCGTTCAAGCCGAGA
TCGGCTTCCCGGCCGCGGAGTTGTTCGGTAAATTGTCACAACGCCGCA
